>Addgene plasmid #67441 | pDEST40-ARL5A-V5-His6 | addgene partial sequence | sequence record 119570 | T7 5'-TAATACGACTCACTATAGGG-3'
AAAAAAGCAGGCTTAGAAGGAGATAGAACCATGGGAATTCTCTTCACTAGAATATGGAGACTGTTCAATC
ACCAGGAGCACAAAGTTATCATTGTTGGGTTGGATAATGCAGGGAAAACTACCATTCTTTACCAATTTTC
TATGAATGAAGTTGTACATACATCTCCTACAATAGGAAGTAATGTAGAAGAGATAGTGATTAATAATACA
CGTTTCCTAATGTGGGATATTGGTGGCCAAGAATCTCTTCGTTCTTCCTGGAACACTTACTATACTAACA
CAGAGTTTGTAATAGTTGTTGTGGACAGTACAGACAGAGAGAGGATTTCTGTAACTAGAGAAGAACTCTA
TAAAATGTTAGCGCATGAGGACCTAAGAAAAGCTGGATTGCTGATTTTTGCTAATAAACAAGATGTTAAA
GAATGCATGACTGTAGCAGAAATCTCCCAGTTTTTGAAGCTAACTTCTATTAAAGATCACCAGTGGCATA
TCCAGGCATGCTGTGCTCTAACTGGCGAGGGATTGTGCCAAGGACTTGAATGGATGATGTCACGACTTAA
GATTAGAGACCCAGCTTTCTTGTACAAAGTGGTTGATCTAGAGGGCCCGCGGTTCGAAGGTAAGCCTATC
CCTAACCCTCTCCTCGGTCTCGATTCTACGCGTACCGGTCATCATCACCATCACCATTGAGTTTAAACCC
GCTGATCAGCCTCGACTGTGCCTTCTAGTTGCCAGCCATCTGTTGTTTGCCCCTCCCCCGTGCCTTCCTT
GACCCTGGAAGGTGCCACTCCCACTGTCCTTTCCTAATAAAATGAGGAAATTGCATCGCATTGTCTGAGT
AGGTGTCATTCTATTCTGGGGGGTGGGGTGGGGCAGGACAGCAAGGGGGAGGATTGGGGAAGACAATAGC
AGGCATGCTGGGGATGCGGTGGGCTCTATGGGCTTCTGAGGCGGAAAGAACCAGCTGGGGCTCTAGGGGG
TATCCCCACGCGCCCTGTAGCGGCCCATTAAGCGCGGCGGG
