[The description below was written by a language model from this plasmid's Addgene catalogue record.]
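Description:
pDEST40-ARL5A-V5-His6 is a mammalian expression plasmid built on the commercial Gateway destination vector pcDNA-DEST40. It is maintained in E. coli as a high-copy plasmid under ampicillin selection. It also carries a neomycin resistance marker, so transfected mammalian cells can be selected with G418, for example to derive stable lines. No feature table accompanies the record, so details such as the origin of replication and the exact arrangement of backbone elements are not documented here.

The insert is the human ARL5A open reading frame (also known as ARL5 or ARFLP5), which encodes an ARF-like small GTPase of the ARF family. It was introduced by Gateway recombination, which typically leaves att recombination sites flanking the coding sequence. Transcription is driven by the CMV promoter, a strong constitutive promoter in most mammalian cell types. The use of a BGH reverse sequencing primer suggests a bovine growth hormone polyadenylation region downstream of the cassette. The coding sequence is fused in frame to the backbone-encoded C-terminal V5 epitope and His6 tag. The V5 epitope allows detection by immunoblotting or immunofluorescence with anti-V5 antibodies, and the His6 tag allows capture on metal-affinity resins. The insert carries a C-to-T change at base pair 70, recorded as silent, so the encoded protein sequence is unaltered.

The plasmid belongs to a toolbox of constructs for expressing or knocking down human ARF family GTPases. It is intended for transient or stable expression of tagged ARL5A in mammalian cells, which suits studies of its localisation, interactions or function.
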