Addgene plasmid #67441: pDEST40-ARL5A-V5-His6
Purpose: Mammalian expression of hArl5 with C-term V5 and His6 tag
Depositing lab: Richard Kahn. Depositing organization: Emory University. Publication: Tool box: Plasmids for the expression or knockdown of human ARF Family GTPases (ARF/ARL/SAR) and their co-expression in bacteria with N-myristoyltransferases. Kerr SC, Kahn RA. Cell Logist. 2015 Sep 21;5(3):e1090523. doi: 10.1080/21592799.2015.1090523. eCollection 2015 Jul-Sep. PubMed 27057421.
Backbone
  Vector backbone: pcDNA-DEST40
  Backbone manufacturer: Life Technologies
  Vector type: Mammalian Expression
  Selectable markers: Neomycin (select with G418)
Growth in bacteria
  Bacterial resistance: Ampicillin, 100 μg/mL
  Growth temperature: 37°C
  Growth strain: DH5alpha
  Copy number: High Copy
Gene/Insert
  Gene/Insert name: ARL5A (alt name: pRK10n-D40)
  Species: H. sapiens (human)
  Mutation: bp 70 C to T; silent mutation
  Entrez Gene: ARL5A (a.k.a. ARFLP5, ARL5)
  Promoter: CMV
  Tag / fusion protein: V5 (C terminal on backbone); His (C terminal on backbone)
  Cloning method: Gateway Cloning
  Sequencing primers: 5′ CMV-F; 3′ BGH-rev
Terms and licenses: Academic/Nonprofit Terms; Industry Terms: Not Available to Industry
How to cite: pDEST40-ARL5A-V5-His6 was a gift from Richard Kahn (Addgene plasmid # 67441 ; http://n2t.net/addgene:67441 ; RRID:Addgene_67441)
